>Addgene plasmid #8539 | HOXB7 (human) pCMV | addgene partial sequence | sequence record 17389 | CMV-F 5'-CGCAAATGGGCGGTAGGCGTG-3'
AGCTCGTTTAGTGGACCGTCAGAATTCAGATCTGGTACCACGCGTATCGATAAGCTCATGGACTACAAGG
ACGACGATGACAAGTCTAGAATTCTGGCTATGAGTTCATTGTATTATGCGAATGCTTTATTTTCTAAATA
TCCAGCCTCAAGTTCGGTTTTCGCTACCGGAGCCTTCCCAGAACAAACTTCTTGTGCGTTTGCTTCCAAC
CCCCAGCGCCCGGGCTATGGAGCGGGTTCGGGCGCTTCCTTCGCCGCCTCGATGCAGGGCTTGTACCCCG
GCGGGGGGGGCATGGCGGGCCAGAGCGCGGCCGGCGTCTACGCGGCCGGCTATGGGCTCGAGCCGAGTTC
CTTCAACATGCACTGCGCGCCCTTTGAGCAGAACCTCTCCGGGGTGTGTCCCGGCGACTCCGCCAAGGCG
GCGGGCGCCAAGGAGCAGAGGGACTCGGACTTGGCGGCCGAGAGTAACTTCCGGATCTACCCCTGGATGC
GAAGCTCAGGAACTGACCGCAAACGAGGCCGCCAGACCTACACCCGCTACCAGACCCTGGAGCTGGAGAA
AGAATTTCACTACAATCGCTACCTGACGCGGCGGCGGCGCATCGAGATCGCGCACACGCTCTGCCTCACG
GAAAGACAGATCAAGATTTGGTTTCAGAACCGGCGCATGAAGTGGAAAAAGGAGAACAAGACCGCGGGCC
CGGGGACCACCGG
