[The description below was written by a language model from this plasmid's Addgene catalogue record.]
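Description:
HOXB7 (human) pCMV is a mammalian expression plasmid built on the pCMV1 backbone (about 4.8 kb without insert) and carrying a 753 bp insert encoding the human homeobox transcription factor HOXB7, also known by the older names HOX2C and HOX2.3. It is propagated in E. coli as a high-copy plasmid under ampicillin selection. The record does not list a mammalian selection marker or the individual regulatory elements. The backbone name implies a cytomegalovirus promoter driving the insert, but no feature table is provided to confirm the promoter, polyadenylation signal or origin of replication.

The HOXB7 coding sequence begins at amino acid 1 and is preceded by an N-terminal FLAG epitope joined through a short five-residue linker (Ser-Arg-Ile-Leu-Ala). The expressed protein can therefore be detected or immunoprecipitated with anti-FLAG antibodies without needing a HOXB7-specific reagent. The depositor notes that protein production was confirmed by Western blot. The insert was placed in the vector by blunt-end restriction cloning, and the sites at both the 5′ and 3′ junctions were destroyed in the process, so the fragment cannot be released with the original enzymes. Part of the plasmid was derived from an earlier HOX cDNA clone made in another laboratory.

The construct suits transient overexpression of tagged human HOXB7 in cultured mammalian cells. The associated publication concerns lineage-restricted expression of homeobox genes in human hematopoietic cell lines, which points to studies of HOX protein function in that context.
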