Addgene plasmid #8539: HOXB7 (human) pCMV
Depositing lab: Corey Largman. Publication: Lineage-restricted expression of homeobox-containing genes in human hematopoietic cell lines. Shen WF, Largman C, Lowney P, Corral JC, Detmer K, Hauser CA, Simonitch TA, Hack FM, Lawrence HJ. Proc Natl Acad Sci U S A 1989 Nov;86(21):8536-40. 10.1073/pnas.86.21.8536 PubMed 2573064.
Backbone
  Vector backbone: pCMV1
  Backbone size w/o insert (bp): 4820
  Vector type: Mammalian Expression
Growth in bacteria
  Bacterial resistance: Ampicillin, 100 μg/mL
  Growth temperature: 37°C
  Growth strain: DH5alpha
  Copy number: High Copy
Gene/Insert
  Gene/Insert name: HOXB7 (alt names: HOX2C; HOX2.3; HHO.c1.95)
  Species: H. sapiens (human)
  Insert size (bp): 753
  Mutation: starts at AA#1 preceeded by FLAG and Ser-Arg-Ile-Leu-Ala linker; makes protein Western
  Entrez Gene: HOXB7 (a.k.a. HHO.C1, HOX2, HOX2C, Hox-2.3)
  Tag / fusion protein: FLAG (N terminal on insert)
  Cloning method: Restriction Enzyme; 5′ cloning site NcoI/HIndIII blunt (destroyed during cloning); 3′ cloning site HindIII/HindII blunt (destroyed during cloning)
  Sequencing primers: 5′ n/a; 3′ n/a
Resource information
  A portion of this plasmid was derived from a plasmid made by: Edoardo Boncinelli
Terms and licenses: Academic/Nonprofit Terms; Industry Terms: Not Available to Industry
Depositor comments: Simeone et al. Proc. Natl. Acad. Sci. USA 84: 4914-18, 1987
How to cite: HOXB7 (human) pCMV was a gift from Corey Largman (Addgene plasmid # 8539 ; http://n2t.net/addgene:8539 ; RRID:Addgene_8539)
